Addgene plasmid #20483: pWZL Neo Myr Flag EPHA4
Depositing lab: William Hahn & Jean Zhao. Depositing organization: Dana-Farber Cancer Institute. Publication: Integrative Genomic Approaches Identify IKBKE as a Breast Cancer Oncogene (Kinase Library Clones). Boehm JS, Zhao JJ, Yao J, Kim SY, Firestein R, Dunn IF, Sjostrom SK, Garraway LA, Weremowicz S, Richardson AL, Greulich H, Stewart CJ, Mulvey LA, Shen RR, Ambrogio L, Hirozane-Kishikawa T, Hill DE, Vidal M, Meyerson M, Grenier JK, Hinkle G, Root DE, Roberts TM, Lander ES, Polyak K, Hahn WC. Cell. 2007 Jun 15. 129(6):1065-1079. 10.1016/j.cell.2007.03.052 PubMed 17574021.
Backbone
  Vector backbone: pWZL-Neo-Myr-Flag-DEST
  Backbone manufacturer: William Hahn Lab (available at Addgene, #15300)
  Vector type: Mammalian Expression, Retroviral
  Selectable markers: Neomycin (select with G418)
Growth in bacteria
  Bacterial resistance: Ampicillin, 100 μg/mL
  Growth temperature: 37°C
  Growth strain: Stbl3
  Growth instructions: Stbl3 cells to prevent recombination.
  Copy number: Unknown
Gene/Insert
  Gene/Insert name: EPHA4 (alt name: EPH receptor A4)
  Species: H. sapiens (human)
  GenBank ID: NM_004438
  Entrez Gene: EPHA4 (a.k.a. EK8, HEK8, SEK, TYRO1)
  Tag / fusion protein: Myr (N terminal on backbone); Flag (N terminal on backbone)
  Cloning method: Gateway Cloning
  Sequencing primers: 5′ pWZL-Fwd (GAA CCT CCT CGT TCG ACC); 3′ pWZL-Rev (TTC CGG GCC CTC ACA TTG)
Resource information
  A portion of this plasmid was derived from a plasmid made by: 2-E11
Terms and licenses: Academic/Nonprofit Terms; Industry Terms: Not Available to Industry
Depositor comments: ORFs were cloned into Gateway compatible pEntry vectors. An LR recombination reaction was performed to move the ORF to pWZL-Neo-Myr-Flag DEST such that the ORF would have 5' myristoylation and flag tags. This plasmid is part of a kinase library, and the gene has been verified, but has not been fully sequenced for minor mutations. Please see the following link for plasmids from this article that are not part of the kinase library http://www.addgene.org/pubmed/17574021
How to cite: pWZL Neo Myr Flag EPHA4 was a gift from William Hahn & Jean Zhao (Addgene plasmid # 20483)
