[The description below was written by a language model from this plasmid's Addgene catalogue record.]
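Description:
pWZL Neo Myr Flag EPHA4 is a retroviral mammalian expression plasmid carrying the human EPHA4 open reading frame (EPH receptor A4, a receptor tyrosine kinase) in the pWZL-Neo-Myr-Flag-DEST Gateway destination backbone. It is propagated in bacteria under ampicillin selection, and a recombination-deficient strain is specified because the repeated sequences typical of retroviral vectors are prone to rearrangement. In mammalian cells, stably transduced populations are selected through the neomycin resistance marker using G418. No feature table accompanies the record, so the promoter driving the insert, the arrangement of the neomycin cassette, the bacterial origin and the copy number are not stated. In retroviral vectors of this type, expression commonly comes from the viral long terminal repeat, but this entry does not confirm that.

The ORF was first cloned into a Gateway entry vector and then moved by LR recombination into the destination vector, so that it lies in frame behind two backbone-encoded N-terminal elements: a myristoylation signal and a Flag epitope. The myristoylation signal directs lipid modification and membrane anchoring of the fusion protein, a strategy commonly used to promote activation of kinases independently of their normal upstream signals. The Flag tag allows detection or immunoprecipitation.

The construct belongs to a library of myristoylated, Flag-tagged kinase clones built for gain-of-function screening, used in a study that applied integrative genomic approaches to identify breast cancer oncogenes. The depositors note that the identity of the gene has been verified, but the clone has not been fully sequenced, so minor mutations cannot be excluded.
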