>Addgene plasmid #20483 | pWZL Neo Myr Flag EPHA4 | addgene partial sequence | sequence record 26306 | 20483 with pWZL-R
GGTCGACTAGATCAAACCACTTTGTACAAGAAAGTTGGCAAGACGGGAACCATTCTGCTGTGGGGTGTAG
TGGACCCCACTTCCACAGGGTCGGCACTTGCTGGGGTCACCAGCTCCACATTTCTTGCATACCACATTAT
AGGAAATGTCCTGGCGGCCACCTGTATTCTGAGGGCTACTCCATTCCAAGTTCACAGATGTCTCGTTGAC
ATTTGAAATCCAGTTCAGGGGAGCAGATGGTGGACGGGTGCAGGGCATAGAGGCAGCATCGTTGTCAGCT
CTGAAAAAGCCTCGGTCACAGGTGCACGAGGTGGCTCCTTCCCAGACAGAGTAGCTGTGGGGTGGGCACT
TGGCACAGGTGGCATCCGTGGAGAGAGCCTTGTAATATCCAATTTTGCAAGCTTGGCATTCTCCGCTCCG
CTCCTCATGCCCAGCGTTGCATAGGCAGTTGCCAATGGGTACCAGCCATTCACCATCTGCCCCACAGTAC
ATTTTTGGCACATCTTTCTCTTCTGAGTTGTTGACACAGGAGCCTCGAACTTCCACCAGGGAAGACGTAT
CAGCCCCTGTGATGGTGTCAGGAAACTGGGCCAGATTGCGGACTGTGAGTGGACACTTTTTATAGAACAC
ACGGACTGATACCAGGGCGATGCAGGCCCCCACATCCTGAAAAGCCAGGTAAAACCCCTTTTTGCTTAAT
GGCCCTACATCCCGGATCTCGGTGTTCAGCTTCATGATTCTGTCACCAATGTCCACTTGGGTGAAGCTCT
CATCAGCAGCAATGGTGTCAATTTTGACAAACTGGTTCTCTCTGATGAAACGCTCTTTGTCGTTGTCTGA
TTCATAGTA
