>Addgene plasmid #20483 | pWZL Neo Myr Flag EPHA4 | addgene partial sequence | sequence record 26307 | 20483 with pWZL-Fwd
CTCCTTCTCTAGGCGCCGGCCGGATCCAGAATTCGCCACCATGGGGTCTTCAAAATCTAAACCAAAGGAC
CCCAGCCAGCGCCGGCGCAGGATCCGAGGTTACCTTGACTACAAAGACGATGACGACAAGCAATTGACAA
GTTTGTACAAAAAAGTTGGCATGGCTGGGATTTTCTATTTCGCCCTATTTTCGTGTCTCTTCGGGATTTG
CGACGCTGTCACAGGTTCCAGGGTATACCCCGCGAATGAAGTTACCTTATTGGATTCCAGATCTGTTCAG
GGAGAACTTGGGTGGATAGCAAGCCCTCTGGAAGGAGGGTGGGAGGAAGTGAGTATCATGGATGAAAAAA
ATACACCAATCCGAACCTACCAAGTGTGCAATGTGATGGAACCCAGCCAGAATAACTGGCTACGAACTGA
TTGGATCACCCGAGAAGGGGCTCAGAGGGTGTATATTGAGATTAAATTCACCTTGAGGGACTGCAATAGT
CTTCCGGGCGTCATGGGGACTTGCAAGGAGACGTTTAACCTGTACTACTATGAATCAGACAACGACAAAG
AGCGTTTCATCAGAGAGAACCAGTTTGTCAAAATTGACACCATTGCTGCTGATGAGAGCTTCACCCAAGT
GGACATTGGTGACAGAATCATGAAGCTGAACACCGAGATCCGGGATGTANGGNCATTAAGCAAAAAGGGG
TTTTACCTGGCTTTTC
